Addgene plasmid #237121: MAFG-LgBiT Fusion Vector
Purpose: Express MAFG-LgBiT Fusion Protein in Mammalian Cells under a CMV promoter
Depositing lab: Promega Corporation.
Backbone
  Vector backbone: pFC219K LgBiT CMV-HygFlexi Vector
  Vector type: Mammalian Expression
  Selectable markers: Hygromycin
Growth in bacteria
  Bacterial resistance: Kanamycin, 50 μg/mL
  Growth temperature: 37°C
  Growth strain: DH5alpha
  Copy number: High Copy
Gene/Insert
  Gene/Insert name: MAFG
  Species: H. sapiens (human)
  Mutation: None
  Entrez Gene: MAFG (a.k.a. hMAF)
  Promoter: CMV
  Tag / fusion protein: LgBiT (C terminal on backbone)
  Cloning method: Other
Terms and licenses: Academic/Nonprofit Terms; Industry Terms
How to cite: MAFG-LgBiT Fusion Vector was a gift from Promega Corporation (Addgene plasmid # 237121)
