[The description below was written by a language model from this plasmid's Addgene catalogue record and pLannotate feature annotations shown in this document.]
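Description:
MAFG-LgBiT Fusion Vector is a mammalian expression plasmid of about 5.3 kb built on the pFC219K LgBiT CMV-Hyg Flexi backbone. It produces human MAFG fused at its C terminus to LgBiT, the large subunit of the split NanoLuc (NanoBiT) luciferase. It is propagated in E. coli from a high-copy ColE1/pUC-type origin and selected with kanamycin through a neo/nptII gene preceded by the bacterial EM7 promoter. For selection of transfected mammalian cells it carries a separate cassette in which the SV40 enhancer/early promoter drives the hygromycin phosphotransferase gene (hph), terminated by a synthetic poly(A) signal.

In the annotated sequences, the unmutated MAFG coding region is followed in the same orientation by a NanoLuc fragment that corresponds to LgBiT, and then by an SV40-derived region containing the SV40 poly(A) signal. The catalogue gives CMV as the promoter. The automated annotation places an SP6 phage promoter and a short minimal CMV fragment directly upstream of the fusion. The main CMV enhancer and promoter features are called on the opposite strand, next to the EM7-neo unit, so the feature table does not cleanly show the promoter arrangement. The SP6 site could allow in vitro transcription of the fusion.

MAFG is a small Maf basic-zipper protein that lacks a transactivation domain and dimerises with itself or with larger partners such as NFE2, NFE2L1 and NFE2L2. An LgBiT fusion gives luminescence only when complemented by a small-subunit peptide on a partner protein, so the construct suits live-cell protein-protein interaction assays, although the record states only expression of the fusion as its purpose. The depositor and sequencing-derived records differ by three nucleotides in length and carry identical feature sets.
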