Features (pLannotate 1.2.2; 14 found; start..end, strand, type, name):
     17..98      -  polyA_signal   SV40 poly(A) signal: SV40 polyadenylation signal
    121..204     -  CDS            large T antigen (fragment): large T antigen from SV40 (simian virus 40)
    281..751     -  CDS            Nluc (fragment): NanoLuc® luciferase human codon-optimized
    803..1288    -  CDS            MAFG: MAFG_HUMAN - Experimental evidence at protein level: Swiss-Prot protein existence level 1. Since they lack a putative transactivation domain, the small Mafs behave as transcriptional repressors when they dimerize among themselves (PubMed:11154691). However, they seem to serve as transcriptional activators by dimerizing with other (usually larger) basic-zipper proteins, such as NFE2, NFE2L1 and NFE2L2, and recruiting them to specific DNA-binding sites (PubMed:8932385, PubMed:9421508, PubMed:11154691). Small Maf proteins heterodimerize with Fos and may act as competitive repressors of the NFE2L2
   1327..1345    -  promoter       SP6 promoter: promoter for bacteriophage SP6 RNA polymerase
   1371..1393    -  promoter       minimal CMV promoter (fragment): human cytomegalovirus (CMV) immediate early promoter
   1403..1768    +  enhancer       CMV enhancer: human cytomegalovirus immediate early enhancer
   1770..1957    +  promoter       CMV promoter (fragment): human cytomegalovirus (CMV) immediate early promoter
   1976..2023    +  promoter       EM7 promoter: synthetic bacterial promoter&nbsp
   2055..2846    +  CDS            neo: KKA2_KLEPN - Also known as kan, nptII. Experimental evidence at protein level: Swiss-Prot protein existence level 1. Resistance to kanamycin, neomycin, paromomycin, ribostamycin, butirosin and gentamicin B. From Klebsiella pneumoniae.
   3007..3595    -  rep_origin     ori: high-copy-number ColE1/pMB1/pBR322/pUC origin of replication
   3721..3769    -  polyA_signal   poly(A) signal: synthetic polyadenylation signal
   3808..4830    -  CDS            hph: KHYB_ECOLX - Experimental evidence at protein level: Swiss-Prot protein existence level 1. The aminoglycoside phosphotransferases achieve inactivation of their antibiotic substrates by phosphorylation. Only phosphorylates hygromycin and closely related compounds such as demethyl analogs and destomycin. From Escherichia coli.
   4861..5218    -  promoter       SV40 promoter: SV40 enhancer and early promoter
>Addgene plasmid #237121 | MAFG-LgBiT Fusion Vector | depositor full sequence | sequence record 470646 | MAFG-LgBiT Fusion Vector sequence 5273 bps
AAGACGCGTGACGTCGGCAGTGAAAAAAATGCTTTATTTGTGAAATTTGTGATGCTATTGCTTTATTTGT
AACCATTATAAGCTGCAATAAACAAGTTAACAACAACAATTGCATTCATTTTATGTTTCAGGTTCAGGGG
GAGGTGTGGGAGGTTTTTTAAAGCAAGTAAAACCTCTACAAATGTGGTATGGCTGATTATGATCCGCGGC
CGCAATACGTCGACGTTATCAGCTGACTTCGTACGAGAGCCTAGGTGTTTCTAGAGTCGCGGCCTTAGCT
GTTGATGGTTACTCGGAACAGCATGGAGCCGTCGGGGGTGATCAGGCGCTCGTCGATAATTTTGTTGCCG
TTCCACAGGGTCCCTGTTACAGTGATCTTTTTGCCGTCGAACACGGCGATGCCTTCATACGGCCGTCCGA
AATAGTTCAGCATGTTCGGCGTAACCCCGTCGATTACCAGTGTGCCATAGGGCAGGATCACCTTAAAGTG
ATGATCATCCACAGGGTACACCACCTTAAACACCTCTTCGATCTGGGCCATTTGGTCGGCGCTCAGACCT
TCATACGGGATGATGACATGGATGTCGATCTTCAGGGCATTTTCACCGCTCCGGACAATCCTTTGGATCG
GAGTTACGGACACGGCGAGATTCTGCAGCAAACTGGACACACCTCCCTGTTCAAGGACTTGGTCCAGGTT
GTAGGCGGCTGTCTGTTCCCAGTCCCCAACGAAATCTTCGAGTGTGAAGACACCGCTCGAGCCTCCACCT
CCGCTCCCGCCACCACCTGAACTGCCTTGAGCCGATCGGGCATCCGTCTTGGACTTTACTATTGTGATGA
CGCTGGTGGCGGCCACCTTGCCTGGGACGAGGGGCCCCAGGCCGGCGGCAAGGGGGCCCCGGGCTGGCGC
CACGGGGCTGCGGGCCACCGTCCGGGCGAAGGTCTGCAGCGCCTCGTACTTGGAGCGCAGCGCGTCGAGC
TCCAGCTTCATGCTGGCGTTCTCTGAGGCCAGCTTCTCCACCTCCTGCTGCAGCTCCGCCTTCTGCTTCT
CCAGCTCCTCCTTCTGCGTCACCCGCTTCACGCGGCAGCTGGCAGCGTAGCCGCGGTTCTTGAGCGTGCG
CCGGCGCTGCTTCAGCTGGACGATCTCCTCCTTGGACAGGCCCCGCAGGTGCTGGTTCAGCTCCCGCACC
GACATGGTCACCAGCTCCTCATCCGTCAGGCTGGTGCCATTCTCACCCGGCTCCCGCTTCACCTTCAAGG
CCTTGTTTCCTTTATTGGGGGTCGTCATGGCGATCGCTAGCTGCAAAAAGAACAAGTAGCTTGTATTCTA
TAGTGTCACCTAAATGGGCGATCTGACGGTTCACTAAACCAGCTCTGCTTATATAGGCCTCCCTGGCGCG
CCACTAGTTATTAATAGTAATCAATTACGGGGTCATTAGTTCATAGCCCATATATGGAGTTCCGCGTTAC
ATAACTTACGGTAAATGGCCCGCCTGGCTGACCGCCCAACGACCCCCGCCCATTGACGTCAATAATGACG
TATGTTCCCATAGTAACGCCAATAGGGACTTTCCATTGACGTCAATGGGTGGAGTATTTACGGTAAACTG
CCCACTTGGCAGTACATCAAGTGTATCATATGCCAAGTCCGCCCCCTATTGACGTCAATGACGGTAAATG
GCCCGCCTGGCATTATGCCCAGTACATGACCTTACGGGACTTTCCTACTTGGCAGTACATCTACGTATTA
GTCATCGCTATTACCATGGTGATGCGGTTTTGGCAGTACACCAATGGGCGTGGATAGCGGTTTGACTCAC
GGGGATTTCCAAGTCTCCACCCCATTGACGTCAATGGGAGTTTGTTTTGGCACCAAAATCAACGGGACTT
TCCAAAATGTCGTAATAACCCCGCCCCGTTGACGCAAATGGGCGGTAGGCGTGTACGGTGGGAGGTCAAA
TCGAATTCTAATACTGTTGACAATTAATCATCGGCATAGTATATCGGCATAGTATAATACGACAAGGTGA
GGAACTAAACCCAGGAGGCAGATCATGATTGAACAAGATGGATTGCACGCAGGTTCTCCGGCCGCTTGGG
TGGAGAGGCTATTCGGCTATGACTGGGCACAACAGACAATCGGCTGCTCTGATGCCGCCGTGTTCCGGCT
GTCAGCGCAGGGGCGCCCGGTTCTTTTTGTCAAGACCGACCTGTCCGGTGCCCTGAATGAACTGCAGGAC
GAGGCAGCGCGGCTATCGTGGCTGGCCACGACGGGCGTTCCTTGCGCAGCTGTGCTCGACGTTGTCACTG
AAGCGGGAAGGGACTGGCTGCTATTGGGCGAAGTGCCGGGGCAGGATCTCCTGTCATCTCACCTTGCTCC
TGCCGAGAAAGTATCCATCATGGCTGATGCAATGCGGCGGCTGCATACGCTTGATCCGGCTACCTGCCCA
TTCGACCACCAAGCGAAACATCGCATCGAGCGAGCACGTACTCGGATGGAAGCCGGTCTTGTCGATCAGG
ATGATCTGGACGAAGAGCATCAGGGGCTCGCGCCAGCCGAACTGTTCGCCAGGCTCAAGGCGCGCATGCC
CGACGGCGAGGATCTCGTCGTGACCCATGGCGATGCCTGCTTGCCGAATATCATGGTGGAAAATGGCCGC
TTTTCTGGATTCATCGACTGTGGCCGGCTGGGTGTGGCGGACCGCTATCAGGACATAGCGTTGGCTACCC
GTGATATTGCTGAAGAGCTTGGCGGCGAATGGGCTGACCGCTTCCTCGTGCTTTACGGTATCGCCGCTCC
CGATTCGCAGCGCATCGCCTTCTATCGCCTTCTTGACGAGTTCTTCTGATTCGAAATGACCGACCAAGCG
ACGCCCAACCGGTATCAGCTCACTCAAAGGCGGTAATACGGTTATCCACAGAATCAGGGGATAACGCAGG
AAAGAACATGTGAGCAAAAGGCCAGCAAAAGGCCAGGAACCGTAAAAAGGCCGCGTTGCTGGCGTTTTTC
CATAGGCTCCGCCCCCCTGACGAGCATCACAAAAATCGACGCTCAAGTCAGAGGTGGCGAAACCCGACAG
GACTATAAAGATACCAGGCGTTTCCCCCTGGAAGCTCCCTCGTGCGCTCTCCTGTTCCGACCCTGCCGCT
TACCGGATACCTGTCCGCCTTTCTCCCTTCGGGAAGCGTGGCGCTTTCTCATAGCTCACGCTGTAGGTAT
CTCAGTTCGGTGTAGGTCGTTCGCTCCAAGCTGGGCTGTGTGCACGAACCCCCCGTTCAGCCCGACCGCT
GCGCCTTATCCGGTAACTATCGTCTTGAGTCCAACCCGGTAAGACACGACTTATCGCCACTGGCAGCAGC
CACTGGTAACAGGATTAGCAGAGCGAGGTATGTAGGCGGTGCTACAGAGTTCTTGAAGTGGTGGCCTAAC
TACGGCTACACTAGAAGGACAGTATTTGGTATCTGCGCTCTGCTGAAGCCAGTTACCTTCGGAAAAAGAG
TTGGTAGCTCTTGATCCGGCAAACAAACCACCGCTGGTAGCGGTGGTTTTTTTGTTTGCAAGCAGCAGAT
TACGCGCAGAAAAAAAGGATTTCAAGAAGATCCTTTGATCTTTTCTACGGGGTCTGACGCTCAGTGGAAC
GAAAACTCACGTTAAGGGATTTTGGTCATGAGATTATCAAAAAGGATCTTCACCTAGATCCTTTTATAGT
CCGGAATCGTCACACAAAAAACCAACACACAGATGTAATGAAAATAAAGATATTTTATTGCGGCCATCGT
GATGGCTAGAGTCTAAACTCGACCTACCTCCTTAGCGCGCGGTCGTGTACTGGGCCGGCGGTTGCCGCTG
TCGGCCAGCACCTCGACGCAGCCGTCGGTCCATACGGCTGCGCTCCGGCGAGCGATTTGTGTGCGACCGA
CGGTGCCGGCCCCGCTGCGGACGATGGCATCGCAGCGGCCTTGAGCCCAGGCAGCATCGTCGAAGTTGCC
GTCCACGAGGCTCTGGTAGAGCTGATCCAGGCCGATGCGCAGCATGTAGGCTCGCAGACGAGGGCTGCCG
GCCAGCTCGGGATGCCGGCGCTCGAAGTAGCGAGTCTGCTGCTCCATGCAAGCCAGCCAGGGCCGCCAGA
AGAAGATGTTGGCCACCTCGTACTGACTGTCCCCGAACATAGCTTCGGACCAGTCGATTACGGCGGTGAT
GCGGCCGTTGTCGGTCAGGACGTTGTTGCTGCCGAAGTCGGCATGGACGAGGTGGCGCACCTCGGGACAG
TCTTCGGCCCACAGCATCAGTTCGTCCAGGGCTTGAGCTACGCTGGCGGACACGGTGTCGTCCATCACGG
TCTGCCAGTGGTAGACATGGGGATCAGCAATGGCGCAAATGAAATCCCGCCAGGTTGTGTACTGGCCGAT
GCCTTGGGGCCCGAATGGGCCGAAGCCGCTGGTTTGACTGAGGTCGGCGGCGGCAATAGCATCCATAGCT
TCGGCGACAGGCTGTAACACAGCAGGCAGCTCTGTTTCGGGGAGGTCTTGGAGAGTAACGCCTTGGGCGC
GTCTACTGATGCAGTATGTCAGGCTCTCGCTGAACTCGCCGATGTCCAACACTTCGGGGATGGGTAGTGC
AGCGCTGGCGAAGTGGCGGTACACGTAGCGGTCTTTGTAGAAGCCATCAGCGCAGCTATTCACCCGCAGT
ACATAGCCGCGTCCGCCGACATCGAAGCTGAAGGCTCGGCTCTCTTCGCCCTCCGACAACTGCATCAGGT
CGCTCACACTGTCGAACTTCTCGATGAGAAATTTTTCAACGCTGGTAGCGGTGAGTTCGGGCTTCTTCAT
GGTGGCGCTAGTGTCAGAAGAATCGAGCTTTTTGCAAAAGCCTAGGCCTCCAAAAAAGCCTCCTCACTAC
TTCTGGAATAGCTCAGAGGCCGAGGCGGCCTCGGCCTCTGCATAAATAAAAAAAATTAGTCAGCCATGGG
GCGGAGAATGGGCGGAACTGGGCGGAGTTAGGGGCGGGATGGGCGGAGTTAGGGGCGGGACTATGGTTGC
TGACTAATTGAGATGCATGCTTTGCATACTTCTGCCTGCTGGGGAGCCTGGGGACTTTCCACACCTGGTT
GCTGACTAATTGAGATGCATGCTTTGCATACTTCTGCCTGCTGGGGAGCCTGGGGACTTTCCACACCCTA
ACTGACACACATTCCACAGCTGGTTCTTTCCGCCTCAGAAGGTACCTAACCAAGTTCCTCTTTCAGAGGT
TATTTCAGGCCATGGTGCTGCGC
