Features (pLannotate 1.2.2; 14 found; start..end, strand, type, name):
     17..98      -  polyA_signal   SV40 poly(A) signal: SV40 polyadenylation signal
    121..204     -  CDS            large T antigen (fragment): large T antigen from SV40 (simian virus 40)
    281..751     -  CDS            Nluc (fragment): NanoLuc® luciferase human codon-optimized
    806..1291    -  CDS            MAFG: MAFG_HUMAN - Experimental evidence at protein level: Swiss-Prot protein existence level 1. Since they lack a putative transactivation domain, the small Mafs behave as transcriptional repressors when they dimerize among themselves (PubMed:11154691). However, they seem to serve as transcriptional activators by dimerizing with other (usually larger) basic-zipper proteins, such as NFE2, NFE2L1 and NFE2L2, and recruiting them to specific DNA-binding sites (PubMed:8932385, PubMed:9421508, PubMed:11154691). Small Maf proteins heterodimerize with Fos and may act as competitive repressors of the NFE2L2
   1330..1348    -  promoter       SP6 promoter: promoter for bacteriophage SP6 RNA polymerase
   1374..1396    -  promoter       minimal CMV promoter (fragment): human cytomegalovirus (CMV) immediate early promoter
   1406..1771    +  enhancer       CMV enhancer: human cytomegalovirus immediate early enhancer
   1773..1960    +  promoter       CMV promoter (fragment): human cytomegalovirus (CMV) immediate early promoter
   1979..2026    +  promoter       EM7 promoter: synthetic bacterial promoter&nbsp
   2058..2849    +  CDS            neo: KKA2_KLEPN - Also known as kan, nptII. Experimental evidence at protein level: Swiss-Prot protein existence level 1. Resistance to kanamycin, neomycin, paromomycin, ribostamycin, butirosin and gentamicin B. From Klebsiella pneumoniae.
   3010..3598    -  rep_origin     ori: high-copy-number ColE1/pMB1/pBR322/pUC origin of replication
   3724..3772    -  polyA_signal   poly(A) signal: synthetic polyadenylation signal
   3811..4833    -  CDS            hph: KHYB_ECOLX - Experimental evidence at protein level: Swiss-Prot protein existence level 1. The aminoglycoside phosphotransferases achieve inactivation of their antibiotic substrates by phosphorylation. Only phosphorylates hygromycin and closely related compounds such as demethyl analogs and destomycin. From Escherichia coli.
   4864..5221    -  promoter       SV40 promoter: SV40 enhancer and early promoter
>Addgene plasmid #237121 | MAFG-LgBiT Fusion Vector | addgene full sequence | sequence record 474683 | Addgene NGS Result
AAGACGCGTGACGTCGGCAGTGAAAAAAATGCTTTATTTGTGAAATTTGTGATGCTATTGCTTTATTTGT
AACCATTATAAGCTGCAATAAACAAGTTAACAACAACAATTGCATTCATTTTATGTTTCAGGTTCAGGGG
GAGGTGTGGGAGGTTTTTTAAAGCAAGTAAAACCTCTACAAATGTGGTATGGCTGATTATGATCCGCGGC
CGCAATACGTCGACGTTATCAGCTGACTTCGTACGAGAGCCTAGGTGTTTCTAGAGTCGCGGCCTTAGCT
GTTGATGGTTACTCGGAACAGCATGGAGCCGTCGGGGGTGATCAGGCGCTCGTCGATAATTTTGTTGCCG
TTCCACAGGGTCCCTGTTACAGTGATCTTTTTGCCGTCGAACACGGCGATGCCTTCATACGGCCGTCCGA
AATAGTTCAGCATGTTCGGCGTAACCCCGTCGATTACCAGTGTGCCATAGGGCAGGATCACCTTAAAGTG
ATGATCATCCACAGGGTACACCACCTTAAACACCTCTTCGATCTGGGCCATTTGGTCGGCGCTCAGACCT
TCATACGGGATGATGACATGGATGTCGATCTTCAGGGCATTTTCACCGCTCCGGACAATCCTTTGGATCG
GAGTTACGGACACGGCGAGATTCTGCAGCAAACTGGACACACCTCCCTGTTCAAGGACTTGGTCCAGGTT
GTAGGCGGCTGTCTGTTCCCAGTCCCCAACGAAATCTTCGAGTGTGAAGACACCGCTCGAGCCTCCACCT
CCGCTCCCGCCACCACCTGAACTGCCTTGAGAAACCGATCGGGCATCCGTCTTGGACTTTACTATTGTGA
TGACGCTGGTGGCGGCCACCTTGCCTGGGACGAGGGGCCCCAGGCCGGCGGCAAGGGGGCCCCGGGCTGG
CGCCACGGGGCTGCGGGCCACCGTCCGGGCGAAGGTCTGCAGCGCCTCGTACTTGGAGCGCAGCGCGTCG
AGCTCCAGCTTCATGCTGGCGTTCTCTGAGGCCAGCTTCTCCACCTCCTGCTGCAGCTCCGCCTTCTGCT
TCTCCAGCTCCTCCTTCTGCGTCACCCGCTTCACGCGGCAGCTGGCAGCGTAGCCGCGGTTCTTGAGCGT
GCGCCGGCGCTGCTTCAGCTGGACGATCTCCTCCTTGGACAGGCCCCGCAGGTGCTGGTTCAGCTCCCGC
ACCGACATGGTCACCAGCTCCTCATCCGTCAGGCTGGTGCCATTCTCACCCGGCTCCCGCTTCACCTTCA
AGGCCTTGTTTCCTTTATTGGGGGTCGTCATGGCGATCGCTAGCTGCAAAAAGAACAAGTAGCTTGTATT
CTATAGTGTCACCTAAATGGGCGATCTGACGGTTCACTAAACCAGCTCTGCTTATATAGGCCTCCCTGGC
GCGCCACTAGTTATTAATAGTAATCAATTACGGGGTCATTAGTTCATAGCCCATATATGGAGTTCCGCGT
TACATAACTTACGGTAAATGGCCCGCCTGGCTGACCGCCCAACGACCCCCGCCCATTGACGTCAATAATG
ACGTATGTTCCCATAGTAACGCCAATAGGGACTTTCCATTGACGTCAATGGGTGGAGTATTTACGGTAAA
CTGCCCACTTGGCAGTACATCAAGTGTATCATATGCCAAGTCCGCCCCCTATTGACGTCAATGACGGTAA
ATGGCCCGCCTGGCATTATGCCCAGTACATGACCTTACGGGACTTTCCTACTTGGCAGTACATCTACGTA
TTAGTCATCGCTATTACCATGGTGATGCGGTTTTGGCAGTACACCAATGGGCGTGGATAGCGGTTTGACT
CACGGGGATTTCCAAGTCTCCACCCCATTGACGTCAATGGGAGTTTGTTTTGGCACCAAAATCAACGGGA
CTTTCCAAAATGTCGTAATAACCCCGCCCCGTTGACGCAAATGGGCGGTAGGCGTGTACGGTGGGAGGTC
AAATCGAATTCTAATACTGTTGACAATTAATCATCGGCATAGTATATCGGCATAGTATAATACGACAAGG
TGAGGAACTAAACCCAGGAGGCAGATCATGATTGAACAAGATGGATTGCACGCAGGTTCTCCGGCCGCTT
GGGTGGAGAGGCTATTCGGCTATGACTGGGCACAACAGACAATCGGCTGCTCTGATGCCGCCGTGTTCCG
GCTGTCAGCGCAGGGGCGCCCGGTTCTTTTTGTCAAGACCGACCTGTCCGGTGCCCTGAATGAACTGCAG
GACGAGGCAGCGCGGCTATCGTGGCTGGCCACGACGGGCGTTCCTTGCGCAGCTGTGCTCGACGTTGTCA
CTGAAGCGGGAAGGGACTGGCTGCTATTGGGCGAAGTGCCGGGGCAGGATCTCCTGTCATCTCACCTTGC
TCCTGCCGAGAAAGTATCCATCATGGCTGATGCAATGCGGCGGCTGCATACGCTTGATCCGGCTACCTGC
CCATTCGACCACCAAGCGAAACATCGCATCGAGCGAGCACGTACTCGGATGGAAGCCGGTCTTGTCGATC
AGGATGATCTGGACGAAGAGCATCAGGGGCTCGCGCCAGCCGAACTGTTCGCCAGGCTCAAGGCGCGCAT
GCCCGACGGCGAGGATCTCGTCGTGACCCATGGCGATGCCTGCTTGCCGAATATCATGGTGGAAAATGGC
CGCTTTTCTGGATTCATCGACTGTGGCCGGCTGGGTGTGGCGGACCGCTATCAGGACATAGCGTTGGCTA
CCCGTGATATTGCTGAAGAGCTTGGCGGCGAATGGGCTGACCGCTTCCTCGTGCTTTACGGTATCGCCGC
TCCCGATTCGCAGCGCATCGCCTTCTATCGCCTTCTTGACGAGTTCTTCTGATTCGAAATGACCGACCAA
GCGACGCCCAACCGGTATCAGCTCACTCAAAGGCGGTAATACGGTTATCCACAGAATCAGGGGATAACGC
AGGAAAGAACATGTGAGCAAAAGGCCAGCAAAAGGCCAGGAACCGTAAAAAGGCCGCGTTGCTGGCGTTT
TTCCATAGGCTCCGCCCCCCTGACGAGCATCACAAAAATCGACGCTCAAGTCAGAGGTGGCGAAACCCGA
CAGGACTATAAAGATACCAGGCGTTTCCCCCTGGAAGCTCCCTCGTGCGCTCTCCTGTTCCGACCCTGCC
GCTTACCGGATACCTGTCCGCCTTTCTCCCTTCGGGAAGCGTGGCGCTTTCTCATAGCTCACGCTGTAGG
TATCTCAGTTCGGTGTAGGTCGTTCGCTCCAAGCTGGGCTGTGTGCACGAACCCCCCGTTCAGCCCGACC
GCTGCGCCTTATCCGGTAACTATCGTCTTGAGTCCAACCCGGTAAGACACGACTTATCGCCACTGGCAGC
AGCCACTGGTAACAGGATTAGCAGAGCGAGGTATGTAGGCGGTGCTACAGAGTTCTTGAAGTGGTGGCCT
AACTACGGCTACACTAGAAGGACAGTATTTGGTATCTGCGCTCTGCTGAAGCCAGTTACCTTCGGAAAAA
GAGTTGGTAGCTCTTGATCCGGCAAACAAACCACCGCTGGTAGCGGTGGTTTTTTTGTTTGCAAGCAGCA
GATTACGCGCAGAAAAAAAGGATTTCAAGAAGATCCTTTGATCTTTTCTACGGGGTCTGACGCTCAGTGG
AACGAAAACTCACGTTAAGGGATTTTGGTCATGAGATTATCAAAAAGGATCTTCACCTAGATCCTTTTAT
AGTCCGGAATCGTCACACAAAAAACCAACACACAGATGTAATGAAAATAAAGATATTTTATTGCGGCCAT
CGTGATGGCTAGAGTCTAAACTCGACCTACCTCCTTAGCGCGCGGTCGTGTACTGGGCCGGCGGTTGCCG
CTGTCGGCCAGCACCTCGACGCAGCCGTCGGTCCATACGGCTGCGCTCCGGCGAGCGATTTGTGTGCGAC
CGACGGTGCCGGCCCCGCTGCGGACGATGGCATCGCAGCGGCCTTGAGCCCAGGCAGCATCGTCGAAGTT
GCCGTCCACGAGGCTCTGGTAGAGCTGATCCAGGCCGATGCGCAGCATGTAGGCTCGCAGACGAGGGCTG
CCGGCCAGCTCGGGATGCCGGCGCTCGAAGTAGCGAGTCTGCTGCTCCATGCAAGCCAGCCAGGGCCGCC
AGAAGAAGATGTTGGCCACCTCGTACTGACTGTCCCCGAACATAGCTTCGGACCAGTCGATTACGGCGGT
GATGCGGCCGTTGTCGGTCAGGACGTTGTTGCTGCCGAAGTCGGCATGGACGAGGTGGCGCACCTCGGGA
CAGTCTTCGGCCCACAGCATCAGTTCGTCCAGGGCTTGAGCTACGCTGGCGGACACGGTGTCGTCCATCA
CGGTCTGCCAGTGGTAGACATGGGGATCAGCAATGGCGCAAATGAAATCCCGCCAGGTTGTGTACTGGCC
GATGCCTTGGGGCCCGAATGGGCCGAAGCCGCTGGTTTGACTGAGGTCGGCGGCGGCAATAGCATCCATA
GCTTCGGCGACAGGCTGTAACACAGCAGGCAGCTCTGTTTCGGGGAGGTCTTGGAGAGTAACGCCTTGGG
CGCGTCTACTGATGCAGTATGTCAGGCTCTCGCTGAACTCGCCGATGTCCAACACTTCGGGGATGGGTAG
TGCAGCGCTGGCGAAGTGGCGGTACACGTAGCGGTCTTTGTAGAAGCCATCAGCGCAGCTATTCACCCGC
AGTACATAGCCGCGTCCGCCGACATCGAAGCTGAAGGCTCGGCTCTCTTCGCCCTCCGACAACTGCATCA
GGTCGCTCACACTGTCGAACTTCTCGATGAGAAATTTTTCAACGCTGGTAGCGGTGAGTTCGGGCTTCTT
CATGGTGGCGCTAGTGTCAGAAGAATCGAGCTTTTTGCAAAAGCCTAGGCCTCCAAAAAAGCCTCCTCAC
TACTTCTGGAATAGCTCAGAGGCCGAGGCGGCCTCGGCCTCTGCATAAATAAAAAAAATTAGTCAGCCAT
GGGGCGGAGAATGGGCGGAACTGGGCGGAGTTAGGGGCGGGATGGGCGGAGTTAGGGGCGGGACTATGGT
TGCTGACTAATTGAGATGCATGCTTTGCATACTTCTGCCTGCTGGGGAGCCTGGGGACTTTCCACACCTG
GTTGCTGACTAATTGAGATGCATGCTTTGCATACTTCTGCCTGCTGGGGAGCCTGGGGACTTTCCACACC
CTAACTGACACACATTCCACAGCTGGTTCTTTCCGCCTCAGAAGGTACCTAACCAAGTTCCTCTTTCAGA
GGTTATTTCAGGCCATGGTGCTGCGC
